Addgene plasmid #107092: MSCV mouse Vav1DN IRES GFP
Purpose: Mammalian expression retroviral vector
Depositing lab: Martine Roussel. Depositing organization: St. Jude Children's Research Hospital. Publication: Cross-species epigenetics identifies a critical role for VAV1 in SHH subgroup medulloblastoma maintenance. Lindsey JC, Kawauchi D, Schwalbe EC, Solecki DJ, Selby MP, McKinnon PJ, Olson JM, Hayden JT, Grundy RG, Ellison DW, Williamson D, Bailey S, Roussel MF, Clifford SC. Oncogene. 2015 Sep 3;34(36):4746-57. doi: 10.1038/onc.2014.405. Epub 2014 Dec 22. PubMed 25531316.
Backbone
  Vector backbone: MSCV
  Backbone size w/o insert (bp): 6673
  Vector type: Mammalian Expression, Retroviral
  Selectable markers: GFP
Growth in bacteria
  Bacterial resistance: Ampicillin, 100 μg/mL
  Growth temperature: 37°C
  Growth strain: NEB Stable
  Copy number: High Copy
Gene/Insert
  Gene/Insert name: Vav1 dominant negative cDNA
  Species: M. musculus (mouse)
  Insert size (bp): 558
  Mutation: AA 1-186
  Entrez Gene: Vav1 (a.k.a. Vav, vav-T)
  Cloning method: Restriction Enzyme; 5′ cloning site BamHI (unknown if destroyed); 3′ cloning site XhoI (unknown if destroyed)
  Sequencing primers: 5′ unknown
Resource information
  A portion of this plasmid was derived from a plasmid made by: The Vav1 cDNA came from Dr. S. Katzav, Hebrew University, Jerusalem, Israel
Terms and licenses: Academic/Nonprofit Terms; Industry Terms: Not Available to Industry
How to cite: MSCV mouse Vav1DN IRES GFP was a gift from Martine Roussel (Addgene plasmid # 107092 ; http://n2t.net/addgene:107092 ; RRID:Addgene_107092)
