[The description below was written by a language model from this plasmid's Addgene catalogue record and pLannotate feature annotations shown in this document.]
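Description:
MSCV mouse Vav1DN IRES GFP is a gammaretroviral expression vector built on the murine stem cell virus (MSCV) backbone, intended for delivering a gene to mammalian cells by retroviral transduction. In bacteria it is maintained as a high-copy plasmid through a ColE1/pUC-type origin and selected with ampicillin via the β-lactamase gene. The remaining bacterial annotations (fragments of lacI, lacZα, rop, bom and the tetracycline resistance gene, plus a lac promoter/operator) are non-functional remnants of earlier cloning vectors.

The retroviral unit is bounded by 5' and 3' long terminal repeats of murine embryonic stem cell virus origin. It carries the MESV Ψ packaging signal together with a truncated gag region lacking its start codon, which supports packaging of the genomic RNA without producing Gag protein. Because the vector encodes no functional viral structural or enzymatic genes (only a short env fragment lies outside the 5' LTR), these must be supplied in trans by a packaging system. The 5' LTR drives a single bicistronic transcript. Its first cistron is a 558 bp mouse Vav1 fragment encoding amino acids 1–186, described as a dominant-negative form of this Rho/Rac-activating signalling protein and cloned between BamHI and XhoI sites. Its second cistron is EGFP, translated from an EMCV internal ribosome entry site. GFP fluorescence therefore marks transduced cells and is the only mammalian selectable marker, allowing cells expressing the truncated Vav1 to be tracked or sorted.

The associated publication concerns the role of VAV1 in maintenance of SHH-subgroup medulloblastoma, consistent with use of this construct to interfere with Vav1 function. The sequencing-derived and depositor sequences (7,073 and 7,078 nt) show the same feature set in the same order, differing only in their start coordinate and by a few bases.
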