Features (pLannotate 1.2.2; 20 found; start..end, strand, type, name):
    579..920     +  misc_feature   MESV Ψ: packaging signal of murine embryonic stem cell virus
    987..1403    +  CDS            gag (truncated): truncated Moloney murine leukemia virus (MMLV) gag gene lacking the start codon
   1441..1998    +  CDS            Vav1 (fragment): VAV_MOUSE - Also known as Vav. Experimental evidence at protein level: Swiss-Prot protein existence level 1. Couples tyrosine kinase signals with the activation of the Rho/Rac GTPases, thus leading to cell differentiation and/or proliferation. From Mus musculus (Mouse).
   2022..2581    +  misc_feature   IRES: internal ribosome entry site (IRES) of the encephalomyocarditis virus (EMCV)
   2590..3309    +  CDS            EGFP: the original enhanced GFP (Yang et al., 1996) mammalian codon-optimized
   3321..3351    +  misc_feature   MCS (fragment): pUC18/19 multiple cloning site
   3471..3985    +  LTR            3' LTR: 3' long terminal repeat from murine embryonic stem cell virus
   4147..4163    -  protein_bind   lac operator: The lac repressor binds to the lac operator to inhibit transcription in E. coli. This inhibition can be relieved by adding lactose or isopropyl-β-D-thiogalactopyranoside (IPTG). lac repressor encoded by lacI
   4171..4201    -  promoter       lac promoter: promoter for the E. coli lac operon
   4216..4237    -  protein_bind   CAP binding site: CAP binding activates transcription in the presence of cAMP. E. coli catabolite activator protein
   4250..4342    -  CDS            lacI (fragment): lac repressor; lacI; The lac repressor binds to the lac operator to inhibit transcription in E. coli. This inhibition can be relieved by adding lactose or isopropyl-β-D-thiogalactopyranoside (IPTG).
   4525..5113    -  rep_origin     ori: high-copy-number ColE1/pMB1/pBR322/pUC origin of replication
   5284..6144    -  CDS            AmpR: β-lactamase; bla; confers resistance to ampicillin, carbenicillin, and related antibiotics
   6145..6249    -  promoter       AmpR promoter: bla
   6344..6379    +  CDS            rop (fragment): Rop protein, which maintains plasmids at low copy number; rop
   6481..6580    +  misc_feature   bom (fragment): basis of mobility region from pBR322
   6586..6735    -  CDS            lacZα (fragment): LacZα fragment of β-galactosidase; lacZ fragment
   6735..6936    -  CDS            TcR (fragment): tetracycline efflux protein; tet; confers resistance to tetracycline
   6937..7035    +  CDS            env (fragment): murine leukemia virus gPr80 envelope polyprotein precursor; env; proteolytically cleaved into gp70SU and p15TM subunits
   7077..515     +  LTR            5' LTR (across the origin): 5' long terminal repeat from murine embryonic stem cell virus
>Addgene plasmid #107092 | MSCV mouse Vav1DN IRES GFP | depositor full sequence | sequence record 203897 | MSCV mouse Vav1DN IRES GFP sequence 7078 bps
TGAAAGACCCCACCTGTAGGTTTGGCAAGCTAGCTTAAGTAACGCCATTTTGCAAGGCATGGAAAATACA
TAACTGAGAATAGAGAAGTTCAGATCAAGGTTAGGAACAGAGAGACAGCAGAATATGGGCCAAACAGGAT
ATCTGTGGTAAGCAGTTCCTGCCCCGGCTCAGGGCCAAGAACAGATGGTCCCCAGATGCGGTCCCGCCCT
CAGCAGTTTCTAGAGAACCATCAGATGTTTCCAGGGTGCCCCAAGGACCTGAAATGACCCTGTGCCTTAT
TTGAACTAACCAATCAGTTCGCTTCTCGCTTCTGTTCGCGCGCTTCTGCTCCCCGAGCTCAATAAAAGAG
CCCACAACCCCTCACTCGGCGCGCCAGTCCTCCGATAGACTGCGTCGCCCGGGTACCCGTATTCCCAATA
AAGCCTCTTGCTGTTTGCATCCGAATCGTGGACTCGCTGATCCTTGGGAGGGTCTCCTCAGATTGATTGA
CTGCCCACCTCGGGGGTCTTTCATTTGGAGGTTCCACCGAGATTTGGAGACCCCTGCCCAGGGACCACCG
ACCCCCCCGCCGGGAGGTAAGCTGGCCAGCGGTCGTTTCGTGTCTGTCTCTGTCTTTGTGCGTGTTTGTG
CCGGCATCTAATGTTTGCGCCTGCGTCTGTACTAGTTAGCTAACTAGCTCTGTATCTGGCGGACCCGTGG
TGGAACTGACGAGTTCTGAACACCCGGCCGCAACCCTGGGAGACGTCCCAGGGACTTTGGGGGCCGTTTT
TGTGGCCCGACCTGAGGAAGGGAGTCGATGTGGAATCCGACCCCGTCAGGATATGTGGTTCTGGTAGGAG
ACGAGAACCTAAAACAGTTCCCGCCTCCGTCTGAATTTTTGCTTTCGGTTTGGAACCGAAGCCGCGCGTC
TTGTCTGCTGCAGCGCTGCAGCATCGTTCTGTGTTGTCTCTGTCTGACTGTGTTTCTGTATTTGTCTGAA
AATTAGGGCCAGACTGTTACCACTCCCTTAAGTTTGACCTTAGGTCACTGGAAAGATGTCGAGCGGATCG
CTCACAACCAGTCGGTAGATGTCAAGAAGAGACGTTGGGTTACCTTCTGCTCTGCAGAATGGCCAACCTT
TAACGTCGGATGGCCGCGAGACGGCACCTTTAACCGAGACCTCATCACCCAGGTTAAGATCAAGGTCTTT
TCACCTGGCCCGCATGGACACCCAGACCAGGTCCCCTACATCGTGACCTGGGAAGCCTTGGCTTTTGACC
CCCCTCCCTGGGTCAAGCCCTTTGTACACCCTAAGCCTCCGCCTCCTCTTCCTCCATCCGCCCCGTCTCT
CCCCCTTGAACCTCCTCGTTCGACCCCGCCTCGATCCTCCCTTTATCCAGCCCTCACTCCTTCTCTAGGC
GCCGGAATTGGGATCCTAAAGTGAGAGGCCGGCAGCCACCATGGAGCTCTGGCGACAGTGCACCCACTGG
CTGATCCAGTGTCGGGTGCTGCCTCCCAGCCACCGTGTGACCTGGGAGGGGGCCCAGGTGTGTGAGCTGG
CACAGGCACTGCGGGACGGTGTCCTCTTGTGCCAATTGCTTAACAACCTGCTTCCCCAGGCCATTAATCT
TCGCGAGGTTAACTTGCGGCCCCAGATGTCCCAGTTCCTTTGTCTTAAGAACATTCGAACCTTCCTGTCT
ACTTGCTGTGAGAAGTTCGGCCTCAAGCGCAGTGAACTCTTTGAGGCTTTTGACCTCTTCGATGTGCAGG
ACTTTGGAAAGGTCATCTACACCCTGTCTGCTCTGTCATGGACACCCATTGCCCAGAACAAAGGAATCAT
GCCCTTCCCAACAGAGGACAGCGCTCTGAACGACGAAGATATTTACAGTGGCCTTTCAGACCAGATTGAT
GACACCGCAGAGGAAGACGAGGACCTTTATGACTGCGTGGAAAATGAGGAGGCAGAGGGGGACGAGATCT
ACGAGGACCTAATGCGCTTGGAGTCGGTGCCTACGCCATGACTCGAGCGGGATCAATTCCGCCCCCCCCC
TAACGTTACTGGCCGAAGCCGCTTGGAATAAGGCCGGTGTGCGTTTGTCTATATGTTATTTTCCACCATA
TTGCCGTCTTTTGGCAATGTGAGGGCCCGGAAACCTGGCCCTGTCTTCTTGACGAGCATTCCTAGGGGTC
TTTCCCCTCTCGCCAAAGGAATGCAAGGTCTGTTGAATGTCGTGAAGGAAGCAGTTCCTCTGGAAGCTTC
TTGAAGACAAACAACGTCTGTAGCGACCCTTTGCAGGCAGCGGAACCCCCCACCTGGCGACAGGTGCCTC
TGCGGCCAAAAGCCACGTGTATAAGATACACCTGCAAAGGCGGCACAACCCCAGTGCCACGTTGTGAGTT
GGATAGTTGTGGAAAGAGTCAAATGGCTCTCCTCAAGCGTATTCAACAAGGGGCTGAAGGATGCCCAGAA
GGTACCCCATTGTATGGGATCTGATCTGGGGCCTCGGTGCACATGCTTTACATGTGTTTAGTCGAGGTTA
AAAAACGTCTAGGCCCCCCGAACCACGGGGACGTGGTTTTCCTTTGAAAAACACGATAATACCTGTACAA
TGGTGAGCAAGGGCGAGGAGCTGTTCACCGGGGTGGTGCCCATCCTGGTCGAGCTGGACGGCGACGTAAA
CGGCCACAAGTTCAGCGTGTCCGGCGAGGGCGAGGGCGATGCCACCTACGGCAAGCTGACCCTGAAGTTC
ATCTGCACCACCGGCAAGCTGCCCGTGCCCTGGCCCACCCTCGTGACCACCCTGACCTACGGCGTGCAGT
GCTTCAGCCGCTACCCCGACCACATGAAGCAGCACGACTTCTTCAAGTCCGCCATGCCCGAAGGCTACGT
CCAGGAGCGCACCATCTTCTTCAAGGACGACGGCAACTACAAGACCCGCGCCGAGGTGAAGTTCGAGGGC
GACACCCTGGTGAACCGCATCGAGCTGAAGGGCATCGACTTCAAGGAGGACGGCAACATCCTGGGGCACA
AGCTGGAGTACAACTACAACAGCCACAACGTCTATATCATGGCCGACAAGCAGAAGAACGGCATCAAGGT
GAACTTCAAGATCCGCCACAACATCGAGGACGGCAGCGTGCAGCTCGCCGACCACTACCAGCAGAACACC
CCCATCGGCGACGGCCCCGTGCTGCTGCCCGACAACCACTACCTGAGCACCCAGTCCGCCCTGAGCAAAG
ACCCCAACGAGAAGCGCGATCACATGGTCCTGCTGGAGTTCGTGACCGCCGCCGGGATCACTCTCGGCAT
GGACGAGCTGTACAAGTAAAGCGGCCGCGACTCTAGAGTCGACCTGCAGGCATGCAAGCTTCAGGTAGCC
GGCTAACGTTAACAACCGGTACCTCTAGAACTATAGCTAGCATGCGCAAATTTAAAGCGCTGATATCGAT
AAAATAAAAGATTTTATTTAGTCTCCAGAAAAAGGGGGGAATGAAAGACCCCACCTGTAGGTTTGGCAAG
CTAGCTTAAGTAACGCCATTTTGCAAGGCATGGAAAATACATAACTGAGAATAGAGAAGTTCAGATCAAG
GTTAGGAACAGAGAGACAGCAGAATATGGGCCAAACAGGATATCTGTGGTAAGCAGTTCCTGCCCCGGCT
CAGGGCCAAGAACAGATGGTCCCCAGATGCGGTCCCGCCCTCAGCAGTTTCTAGAGAACCATCAGATGTT
TCCAGGGTGCCCCAAGGACCTGAAATGACCCTGTGCCTTATTTGAACTAACCAATCAGTTCGCTTCTCGC
TTCTGTTCGCGCGCTTCTGCTCCCCGAGCTCAATAAAAGAGCCCACAACCCCTCACTCGGCGCGCCAGTC
CTCCGATAGACTGCGTCGCCCGGGTACCCGTGTATCCAATAAACCCTCTTGCAGTTGCATCCGACTTGTG
GTCTCGCTGTTCCTTGGGAGGGTCTCCTCTGAGTGATTGACTACCCGTCAGCGGGGGTCTTTCATGGGTA
ACAGTTTCTTGAAGTTGGAGAACAACATTCTGAGGGTAGGAGTCGAATATTAAGTAATCCTGACTCAATT
AGCCACTGTTTTGAATCCACATACTCCAATACTCCTGAAATAGTTCATTATGGACAGCGCAGAAAGAGCT
GGGGAGAATTGTGAAATTGTTATCCGCTCACAATTCCACACAACATACGAGCCGGAAGCATAAAGTGTAA
AGCCTGGGGTGCCTAATGAGTGAGCTAACTCACATTAATTGCGTTGCGCTCACTGCCCGCTTTCCAGTCG
GGAAACCTGTCGTGCCAGCTGCATTAATGAATCGGCCAACGCGCGGGGAGAGGCGGTTTGCGTATTGGGC
GCTCTTCCGCTTCCTCGCTCACTGACTCGCTGCGCTCGGTCGTTCGGCTGCGGCGAGCGGTATCAGCTCA
CTCAAAGGCGGTAATACGGTTATCCACAGAATCAGGGGATAACGCAGGAAAGAACATGTGAGCAAAAGGC
CAGCAAAAGGCCAGGAACCGTAAAAAGGCCGCGTTGCTGGCGTTTTTCCATAGGCTCCGCCCCCCTGACG
AGCATCACAAAAATCGACGCTCAAGTCAGAGGTGGCGAAACCCGACAGGACTATAAAGATACCAGGCGTT
TCCCCCTGGAAGCTCCCTCGTGCGCTCTCCTGTTCCGACCCTGCCGCTTACCGGATACCTGTCCGCCTTT
CTCCCTTCGGGAAGCGTGGCGCTTTCTCATAGCTCACGCTGTAGGTATCTCAGTTCGGTGTAGGTCGTTC
GCTCCAAGCTGGGCTGTGTGCACGAACCCCCCGTTCAGCCCGACCGCTGCGCCTTATCCGGTAACTATCG
TCTTGAGTCCAACCCGGTAAGACACGACTTATCGCCACTGGCAGCAGCCACTGGTAACAGGATTAGCAGA
GCGAGGTATGTAGGCGGTGCTACAGAGTTCTTGAAGTGGTGGCCTAACTACGGCTACACTAGAAGAACAG
TATTTGGTATCTGCGCTCTGCTGAAGCCAGTTACCTTCGGAAAAAGAGTTGGTAGCTCTTGATCCGGCAA
ACAAACCACCGCTGGTAGCGGTGGTTTTTTTGTTTGCAAGCAGCAGATTACGCGCAGAAAAAAAGGATCT
CAAGAAGATCCTTTGATCTTTTCTACGGGGTCTGACGCTCAGTGGAACGAAAACTCACGTTAAGGGATTT
TGGTCATGAGATTATCAAAAAGGATCTTCACCTAGATCCTTTTAAATTAAAAATGAAGTTTTAAATCAAT
CTAAAGTATATATGAGTAAACTTGGTCTGACAGTTACCAATGCTTAATCAGTGAGGCACCTATCTCAGCG
ATCTGTCTATTTCGTTCATCCATAGTTGCCTGACTCCCCGTCGTGTAGATAACTACGATACGGGAGGGCT
TACCATCTGGCCCCAGTGCTGCAATGATACCGCGAGACCCACGCTCACCGGCTCCAGATTTATCAGCAAT
AAACCAGCCAGCCGGAAGGGCCGAGCGCAGAAGTGGTCCTGCAACTTTATCCGCCTCCATCCAGTCTATT
AATTGTTGCCGGGAAGCTAGAGTAAGTAGTTCGCCAGTTAATAGTTTGCGCAACGTTGTTGCCATTGCTA
CAGGCATCGTGGTGTCACGCTCGTCGTTTGGTATGGCTTCATTCAGCTCCGGTTCCCAACGATCAAGGCG
AGTTACATGATCCCCCATGTTGTGCAAAAAAGCGGTTAGCTCCTTCGGTCCTCCGATCGTTGTCAGAAGT
AAGTTGGCCGCAGTGTTATCACTCATGGTTATGGCAGCACTGCATAATTCTCTTACTGTCATGCCATCCG
TAAGATGCTTTTCTGTGACTGGTGAGTACTCAACCAAGTCATTCTGAGAATAGTGTATGCGGCGACCGAG
TTGCTCTTGCCCGGCGTCAATACGGGATAATACCGCGCCACATAGCAGAACTTTAAAAGTGCTCATCATT
GGAAAACGTTCTTCGGGGCGAAAACTCTCAAGGATCTTACCGCTGTTGAGATCCAGTTCGATGTAACCCA
CTCGTGCACCCAACTGATCTTCAGCATCTTTTACTTTCACCAGCGTTTCTGGGTGAGCAAAAACAGGAAG
GCAAAATGCCGCAAAAAAGGGAATAAGGGCGACACGGAAATGTTGAATACTCATACTCTTCCTTTTTCAA
TATTATTGAAGCATTTATCAGGGTTATTGTCTCATGAGCGGATACATATTTGAATGTATTTAGAAAAATA
AACAAATAGGGGTTCCGCGCACATTTCCCCGAAAAGTGCCACCTGACGTCTAAGAAACCATTATTATCAT
GACATTAACCTATAAAAATAGGCGTATCACGAGGCCCTTTCGTCTCGCGCGTTTCGGTGATGACGGTGAA
AACCTCTGACACATGCAGCTCCCGGAGACGGTCACAGCTTGTCTGTAAGCGGATGCCGGGAGCAGACAAG
CCCGTCAGGGCGCGTCAGCGGGTGTTGGCGGGTGTCGGGGCTGGCTTAACTATGCGGCATCAGAGCAGAT
TGTACTGAGAGTGCACCATATGCGGTGTGAAATACCGCACAGATGCGTAAGGAGAAAATACCGCATCAGG
CGCCATTCGCCATTCAGGCTGCGCAACTGTTGGGAAGGGCGATCGGTGCGGGCCTCTTCGCTATTACGCC
AGCTGGCGAAAGGGGGATGTGCTGCAAGGCGATTAAGTTGGGTAACGCCAGGGTTTTCCCAGTCACGACG
TTGTAAAACGACGGCGCAAGGAATGGTGCATGCAAGGAGATGGCGCCCAACAGTCCCCCGGCCACGGGGC
CTGCCACCATACCCACGCCGAAACAAGCGCTCATGAGCCCGAAGTGGCGAGCCCGATCTTCCCCATCGGT
GATGTCGGCGATATAGGCGCCAGCAACCGCACCTGTGGCGCCGGTGATGCCGGCCACGATGCGTCCGGCG
TAGAGGCGATTAGTCCAATTTGTTAAAGACAGGATATCAGTGGTCCAGGCTCTAGTTTTGACTCAACAAT
ATCACCAGCTGAAGCCTATAGAGTACGAGCCATAGATAAAATAAAAGATTTTATTTAGTCTCCAGAAAAA
GGGGGGAA
