Features (pLannotate 1.2.2; 20 found; start..end, strand, type, name):
     31..129     +  CDS            env (fragment): murine leukemia virus gPr80 envelope polyprotein precursor; env; proteolytically cleaved into gp70SU and p15TM subunits
    171..687     +  LTR            5' LTR: 5' long terminal repeat from murine embryonic stem cell virus
    751..1092    +  misc_feature   MESV Ψ: packaging signal of murine embryonic stem cell virus
   1159..1575    +  CDS            gag (truncated): truncated Moloney murine leukemia virus (MMLV) gag gene lacking the start codon
   1613..2170    +  CDS            Vav1 (fragment): VAV_MOUSE - Also known as Vav. Experimental evidence at protein level: Swiss-Prot protein existence level 1. Couples tyrosine kinase signals with the activation of the Rho/Rac GTPases, thus leading to cell differentiation and/or proliferation. From Mus musculus (Mouse).
   2194..2754    +  misc_feature   IRES: internal ribosome entry site (IRES) of the encephalomyocarditis virus (EMCV)
   2757..3476    +  CDS            EGFP: the original enhanced GFP (Yang et al., 1996) mammalian codon-optimized
   3488..3518    +  misc_feature   MCS (fragment): pUC18/19 multiple cloning site
   3638..4152    +  LTR            3' LTR: 3' long terminal repeat from murine embryonic stem cell virus
   4314..4330    -  protein_bind   lac operator: The lac repressor binds to the lac operator to inhibit transcription in E. coli. This inhibition can be relieved by adding lactose or isopropyl-β-D-thiogalactopyranoside (IPTG). lac repressor encoded by lacI
   4338..4368    -  promoter       lac promoter: promoter for the E. coli lac operon
   4383..4404    -  protein_bind   CAP binding site: CAP binding activates transcription in the presence of cAMP. E. coli catabolite activator protein
   4417..4509    -  CDS            lacI (fragment): lac repressor; lacI; The lac repressor binds to the lac operator to inhibit transcription in E. coli. This inhibition can be relieved by adding lactose or isopropyl-β-D-thiogalactopyranoside (IPTG).
   4692..5280    -  rep_origin     ori: high-copy-number ColE1/pMB1/pBR322/pUC origin of replication
   5451..6311    -  CDS            AmpR: β-lactamase; bla; confers resistance to ampicillin, carbenicillin, and related antibiotics
   6312..6416    -  promoter       AmpR promoter: bla
   6511..6546    +  CDS            rop (fragment): Rop protein, which maintains plasmids at low copy number; rop
   6648..6747    +  misc_feature   bom (fragment): basis of mobility region from pBR322
   6753..6902    -  CDS            lacZα (fragment): LacZα fragment of β-galactosidase; lacZ fragment
   6902..30      -  CDS            TcR (fragment) (across the origin): tetracycline efflux protein; tet; confers resistance to tetracycline
>Addgene plasmid #107092 | MSCV mouse Vav1DN IRES GFP | addgene full sequence | sequence record 214942 | Addgene NGS Result
ATGCCGGCCACGATGCGTCCGGCGTAGAGGCGATTAGTCCAATTTGTTAAAGACAGGATATCAGTGGTCC
AGGCTCTAGTTTTGACTCAACAATATCACCAGCTGAAGCCTATAGAGTACGAGCCATAGATAAAATAAAA
GATTTTATTTAGTCTCCAGAAAAAGGGGGGAATGAAAGACCCCACCTGTAGGTTTGGCAAGCTAGCTTAA
GTAACGCCATTTTGCAAGGCATGGAAAATACATAACTGAGAATAGAGAAGTTCAGATCAAGGTTAGGAAC
AGAGAGACAGCAGAATATGGGCCAAACAGGATATCTGTGGTAAGCAGTTCCTGCCCCGGCTCAGGGCCAA
GAACAGATGGTCCCCAGATGCGGTCCCGCCCTCAGCAGTTTCTAGAGAACCATCAGATGTTTCCAGGGTG
CCCCAAGGACCTGAAATGACCCTGTGCCTTATTTGAACTAACCAATCAGTTCGCTTCTCGCTTCTGTTCG
CGCGCTTCTGCTCCCCGAGCTCAATAAAAGAGCCCACAACCCCTCACTCGGCGCGCCAGTCCTCCGATAG
ACTGCGTCGCCCGGGTACCCGTATTCCCAATAAAGCCTCTTGCTGTTTGCATCCGAATCGTGGACTCGCT
GATCCTTGGGAGGGTCTCCTCAGATTGATTGACTGCCCACCTCGGGGGTCTTTCATTTGGAGGTTCCACC
GAGATTTGGAGACCCCTGCCCAGGGACCACCGACCCCCCCGCCGGGAGGTAAGCTGGCCAGCGGTCGTTT
CGTGTCTGTCTCTGTCTTTGTGCGTGTTTGTGCCGGCATCTAATGTTTGCGCCTGCGTCTGTACTAGTTA
GCTAACTAGCTCTGTATCTGGCGGACCCGTGGTGGAACTGACGAGTTCTGAACACCCGGCCGCAACCCTG
GGAGACGTCCCAGGGACTTTGGGGGCCGTTTTTGTGGCCCGACCTGAGGAAGGGAGTCGATGTGGAATCC
GACCCCGTCAGGATATGTGGTTCTGGTAGGAGACGAGAACCTAAAACAGTTCCCGCCTCCGTCTGAATTT
TTGCTTTCGGTTTGGAACCGAAGCCGCGCGTCTTGTCTGCTGCAGCGCTGCAGCATCGTTCTGTGTTGTC
TCTGTCTGACTGTGTTTCTGTATTTGTCTGAAAATTAGGGCCAGACTGTTACCACTCCCTTAAGTTTGAC
CTTAGGTCACTGGAAAGATGTCGAGCGGATCGCTCACAACCAGTCGGTAGATGTCAAGAAGAGACGTTGG
GTTACCTTCTGCTCTGCAGAATGGCCAACCTTTAACGTCGGATGGCCGCGAGACGGCACCTTTAACCGAG
ACCTCATCACCCAGGTTAAGATCAAGGTCTTTTCACCTGGCCCGCATGGACACCCAGACCAGGTCCCCTA
CATCGTGACCTGGGAAGCCTTGGCTTTTGACCCCCCTCCCTGGGTCAAGCCCTTTGTACACCCTAAGCCT
CCGCCTCCTCTTCCTCCATCCGCCCCGTCTCTCCCCCTTGAACCTCCTCGTTCGACCCCGCCTCGATCCT
CCCTTTATCCAGCCCTCACTCCTTCTCTAGGCGCCGGAATTGGGATCCTAAAGTGAGAGGCCGGCAGCCA
CCATGGAGCTCTGGCGACAGTGCACCCACTGGCTGATCCAGTGTCGGGTGCTGCCTCCCAGCCACCGTGT
GACCTGGGAGGGGGCCCAGGTGTGTGAGCTGGCACAGGCACTGCGGGACGGTGTCCTCTTGTGCCAATTG
CTTAACAACCTGCTTCCCCAGGCCATTAATCTTCGCGAGGTTAACTTGCGGCCCCAGATGTCCCAGTTCC
TTTGTCTTAAGAACATTCGAACCTTCCTGTCTACTTGCTGTGAGAAGTTCGGCCTCAAGCGCAGTGAACT
CTTTGAGGCTTTTGACCTCTTCGATGTGCAGGACTTTGGAAAGGTCATCTACACCCTGTCTGCTCTGTCA
TGGACACCCATTGCCCAGAACAAAGGAATCATGCCCTTCCCAACAGAGGACAGCGCTCTGAACGACGAAG
ATATTTACAGTGGCCTTTCAGACCAGATTGATGACACCGCAGAGGAAGACGAGGACCTTTATGACTGCGT
GGAAAATGAGGAGGCAGAGGGGGACGAGATCTACGAGGACCTAATGCGCTTGGAGTCGGTGCCTACGCCA
TGACTCGAGCGGGATCAATTCCGCCCCCCCCCTAACGTTACTGGCCGAAGCCGCTTGGAATAAGGCCGGT
GTGCGTTTGTCTATATGTTATTTTCCACCATATTGCCGTCTTTTGGCAATGTGAGGGCCCGGAAACCTGG
CCCTGTCTTCTTGACGAGCATTCCTAGGGGTCTTTCCCCTCTCGCCAAAGGAATGCAAGGTCTGTTGAAT
GTCGTGAAGGAAGCAGTTCCTCTGGAAGCTTCTTGAAGACAAACAACGTCTGTAGCGACCCTTTGCAGGC
AGCGGAACCCCCCACCTGGCGACAGGTGCCTCTGCGGCCAAAAGCCACGTGTATAAGATACACCTGCAAA
GGCGGCACAACCCCAGTGCCACGTTGTGAGTTGGATAGTTGTGGAAAGAGTCAAATGGCTCTCCTCAAGC
GTATTCAACAAGGGGCTGAAGGATGCCCAGAAGGTACCCCATTGTATGGGATCTGATCTGGGGCCTCGGT
GCACATGCTTTACATGTGTTTAGTCGAGGTTAAAAAAACGTCTAGGCCCCCCGAACCACGGGGACGTGGT
TTTCCTTTGAAAAACACGATAATACCATGGTGAGCAAGGGCGAGGAGCTGTTCACCGGGGTGGTGCCCAT
CCTGGTCGAGCTGGACGGCGACGTAAACGGCCACAAGTTCAGCGTGTCCGGCGAGGGCGAGGGCGATGCC
ACCTACGGCAAGCTGACCCTGAAGTTCATCTGCACCACCGGCAAGCTGCCCGTGCCCTGGCCCACCCTCG
TGACCACCCTGACCTACGGCGTGCAGTGCTTCAGCCGCTACCCCGACCACATGAAGCAGCACGACTTCTT
CAAGTCCGCCATGCCCGAAGGCTACGTCCAGGAGCGCACCATCTTCTTCAAGGACGACGGCAACTACAAG
ACCCGCGCCGAGGTGAAGTTCGAGGGCGACACCCTGGTGAACCGCATCGAGCTGAAGGGCATCGACTTCA
AGGAGGACGGCAACATCCTGGGGCACAAGCTGGAGTACAACTACAACAGCCACAACGTCTATATCATGGC
CGACAAGCAGAAGAACGGCATCAAGGTGAACTTCAAGATCCGCCACAACATCGAGGACGGCAGCGTGCAG
CTCGCCGACCACTACCAGCAGAACACCCCCATCGGCGACGGCCCCGTGCTGCTGCCCGACAACCACTACC
TGAGCACCCAGTCCGCCCTGAGCAAAGACCCCAACGAGAAGCGCGATCACATGGTCCTGCTGGAGTTCGT
GACCGCCGCCGGGATCACTCTCGGCATGGACGAGCTGTACAAGTAAAGCGGCCGCGACTCTAGAGTCGAC
CTGCAGGCATGCAAGCTTCAGGTAGCCGGCTAACGTTAACAACCGGTACCTCTAGAACTATAGCTAGCAT
GCGCAAATTTAAAGCGCTGATATCGATAAAATAAAAGATTTTATTTAGTCTCCAGAAAAAGGGGGGAATG
AAAGACCCCACCTGTAGGTTTGGCAAGCTAGCTTAAGTAACGCCATTTTGCAAGGCATGGAAAATACATA
ACTGAGAATAGAGAAGTTCAGATCAAGGTTAGGAACAGAGAGACAGCAGAATATGGGCCAAACAGGATAT
CTGTGGTAAGCAGTTCCTGCCCCGGCTCAGGGCCAAGAACAGATGGTCCCCAGATGCGGTCCCGCCCTCA
GCAGTTTCTAGAGAACCATCAGATGTTTCCAGGGTGCCCCAAGGACCTGAAATGACCCTGTGCCTTATTT
GAACTAACCAATCAGTTCGCTTCTCGCTTCTGTTCGCGCGCTTCTGCTCCCCGAGCTCAATAAAAGAGCC
CACAACCCCTCACTCGGCGCGCCAGTCCTCCGATAGACTGCGTCGCCCGGGTACCCGTGTATCCAATAAA
CCCTCTTGCAGTTGCATCCGACTTGTGGTCTCGCTGTTCCTTGGGAGGGTCTCCTCTGAGTGATTGACTA
CCCGTCAGCGGGGGTCTTTCATGGGTAACAGTTTCTTGAAGTTGGAGAACAACATTCTGAGGGTAGGAGT
CGAATATTAAGTAATCCTGACTCAATTAGCCACTGTTTTGAATCCACATACTCCAATACTCCTGAAATAG
TTCATTATGGACAGCGCAGAAAGAGCTGGGGAGAATTGTGAAATTGTTATCCGCTCACAATTCCACACAA
CATACGAGCCGGAAGCATAAAGTGTAAAGCCTGGGGTGCCTAATGAGTGAGCTAACTCACATTAATTGCG
TTGCGCTCACTGCCCGCTTTCCAGTCGGGAAACCTGTCGTGCCAGCTGCATTAATGAATCGGCCAACGCG
CGGGGAGAGGCGGTTTGCGTATTGGGCGCTCTTCCGCTTCCTCGCTCACTGACTCGCTGCGCTCGGTCGT
TCGGCTGCGGCGAGCGGTATCAGCTCACTCAAAGGCGGTAATACGGTTATCCACAGAATCAGGGGATAAC
GCAGGAAAGAACATGTGAGCAAAAGGCCAGCAAAAGGCCAGGAACCGTAAAAAGGCCGCGTTGCTGGCGT
TTTTCCATAGGCTCCGCCCCCCTGACGAGCATCACAAAAATCGACGCTCAAGTCAGAGGTGGCGAAACCC
GACAGGACTATAAAGATACCAGGCGTTTCCCCCTGGAAGCTCCCTCGTGCGCTCTCCTGTTCCGACCCTG
CCGCTTACCGGATACCTGTCCGCCTTTCTCCCTTCGGGAAGCGTGGCGCTTTCTCATAGCTCACGCTGTA
GGTATCTCAGTTCGGTGTAGGTCGTTCGCTCCAAGCTGGGCTGTGTGCACGAACCCCCCGTTCAGCCCGA
CCGCTGCGCCTTATCCGGTAACTATCGTCTTGAGTCCAACCCGGTAAGACACGACTTATCGCCACTGGCA
GCAGCCACTGGTAACAGGATTAGCAGAGCGAGGTATGTAGGCGGTGCTACAGAGTTCTTGAAGTGGTGGC
CTAACTACGGCTACACTAGAAGAACAGTATTTGGTATCTGCGCTCTGCTGAAGCCAGTTACCTTCGGAAA
AAGAGTTGGTAGCTCTTGATCCGGCAAACAAACCACCGCTGGTAGCGGTGGTTTTTTTGTTTGCAAGCAG
CAGATTACGCGCAGAAAAAAAGGATCTCAAGAAGATCCTTTGATCTTTTCTACGGGGTCTGACGCTCAGT
GGAACGAAAACTCACGTTAAGGGATTTTGGTCATGAGATTATCAAAAAGGATCTTCACCTAGATCCTTTT
AAATTAAAAATGAAGTTTTAAATCAATCTAAAGTATATATGAGTAAACTTGGTCTGACAGTTACCAATGC
TTAATCAGTGAGGCACCTATCTCAGCGATCTGTCTATTTCGTTCATCCATAGTTGCCTGACTCCCCGTCG
TGTAGATAACTACGATACGGGAGGGCTTACCATCTGGCCCCAGTGCTGCAATGATACCGCGAGACCCACG
CTCACCGGCTCCAGATTTATCAGCAATAAACCAGCCAGCCGGAAGGGCCGAGCGCAGAAGTGGTCCTGCA
ACTTTATCCGCCTCCATCCAGTCTATTAATTGTTGCCGGGAAGCTAGAGTAAGTAGTTCGCCAGTTAATA
GTTTGCGCAACGTTGTTGCCATTGCTACAGGCATCGTGGTGTCACGCTCGTCGTTTGGTATGGCTTCATT
CAGCTCCGGTTCCCAACGATCAAGGCGAGTTACATGATCCCCCATGTTGTGCAAAAAAGCGGTTAGCTCC
TTCGGTCCTCCGATCGTTGTCAGAAGTAAGTTGGCCGCAGTGTTATCACTCATGGTTATGGCAGCACTGC
ATAATTCTCTTACTGTCATGCCATCCGTAAGATGCTTTTCTGTGACTGGTGAGTACTCAACCAAGTCATT
CTGAGAATAGTGTATGCGGCGACCGAGTTGCTCTTGCCCGGCGTCAATACGGGATAATACCGCGCCACAT
AGCAGAACTTTAAAAGTGCTCATCATTGGAAAACGTTCTTCGGGGCGAAAACTCTCAAGGATCTTACCGC
TGTTGAGATCCAGTTCGATGTAACCCACTCGTGCACCCAACTGATCTTCAGCATCTTTTACTTTCACCAG
CGTTTCTGGGTGAGCAAAAACAGGAAGGCAAAATGCCGCAAAAAAGGGAATAAGGGCGACACGGAAATGT
TGAATACTCATACTCTTCCTTTTTCAATATTATTGAAGCATTTATCAGGGTTATTGTCTCATGAGCGGAT
ACATATTTGAATGTATTTAGAAAAATAAACAAATAGGGGTTCCGCGCACATTTCCCCGAAAAGTGCCACC
TGACGTCTAAGAAACCATTATTATCATGACATTAACCTATAAAAATAGGCGTATCACGAGGCCCTTTCGT
CTCGCGCGTTTCGGTGATGACGGTGAAAACCTCTGACACATGCAGCTCCCGGAGACGGTCACAGCTTGTC
TGTAAGCGGATGCCGGGAGCAGACAAGCCCGTCAGGGCGCGTCAGCGGGTGTTGGCGGGTGTCGGGGCTG
GCTTAACTATGCGGCATCAGAGCAGATTGTACTGAGAGTGCACCATATGCGGTGTGAAATACCGCACAGA
TGCGTAAGGAGAAAATACCGCATCAGGCGCCATTCGCCATTCAGGCTGCGCAACTGTTGGGAAGGGCGAT
CGGTGCGGGCCTCTTCGCTATTACGCCAGCTGGCGAAAGGGGGATGTGCTGCAAGGCGATTAAGTTGGGT
AACGCCAGGGTTTTCCCAGTCACGACGTTGTAAAACGACGGCGCAAGGAATGGTGCATGCAAGGAGATGG
CGCCCAACAGTCCCCCGGCCACGGGGCCTGCCACCATACCCACGCCGAAACAAGCGCTCATGAGCCCGAA
GTGGCGAGCCCGATCTTCCCCATCGGTGATGTCGGCGATATAGGCGCCAGCAACCGCACCTGTGGCGCCG
GTG
